Features (pLannotate 1.2.2; 18 found; start..end, strand, type, name):
    249..353     -  promoter       AmpR promoter: bla
    406..834     -  rep_origin     f1 ori (sequence partly withheld): f1 bacteriophage origin of replication; arrow indicates direction of (+) strand synthesis
    839..908     -  CDS            lacZα (fragment): LacZα fragment of β-galactosidase; lacZ fragment
    903..1035    -  repeat_region  AAV2 ITR (fragment): inverted terminal repeat of adeno-associated virus serotype 2 inverted
   1096..1344    +  enhancer       CMV enhancer (fragment): human cytomegalovirus immediate early enhancer
   1622..1757    +  intron         hybrid intron (fragment): hybrid between chicken β-actin (CBA) and minute virus of mice (MMV) introns (Gray et al., 2011)
   1846..1976    +  intron         chimeric intron (fragment): chimera between introns from chicken β-actin and rabbit β-globin
   1974..2036    +  CDS            HBB (fragment): HBB_LEPEU - Experimental evidence at protein level: Swiss-Prot protein existence level 1. Involved in oxygen transport from the lung to the various peripheral tissues. From Lepus europaeus (European hare).
   2042..2740    +  CDS            TagBFP: TagBFP is a basic (constitutively fluorescent) blue fluorescent protein published in 2008, derived from Entacmaea quadricolor. It is reported to be a very rapidly-maturing monomer with very low acid sensitivity.
   2810..3004    -  CDS            dTomato (fragment): dimeric variant of DsRed fluorescent protein (Shaner et al., 2004) mammalian codon-optimized
   3077..3793    +  CDS            EGFP: the original enhanced GFP (Yang et al., 1996) mammalian codon-optimized
   3806..4394    +  misc_feature   WPRE: woodchuck hepatitis virus posttranscriptional regulatory element
   4437..4558    -  polyA_signal   SV40 poly(A) signal: SV40 polyadenylation signal
   4581..4649    -  CDS            large T antigen (fragment): large T antigen from SV40 (simian virus 40)
   4720..4853    +  repeat_region  AAV2 ITR: inverted terminal repeat of adeno-associated virus serotype 2 inverted
   4847..4903    -  CDS            lacI (fragment): lac repressor; lacI; The lac repressor binds to the lac operator to inhibit transcription in E. coli. This inhibition can be relieved by adding lactose or isopropyl-β-D-thiogalactopyranoside (IPTG).
   5086..5674    -  rep_origin     ori: high-copy-number ColE1/pMB1/pBR322/pUC origin of replication
   5845..248     -  CDS            AmpR (across the origin): β-lactamase; bla; confers resistance to ampicillin, carbenicillin, and related antibiotics
>Addgene plasmid | CAG-BFP-sesRNA-GFP-WPRE-pA Sequencing Result | analyzer sequence | sequence record 383795
TCAATACGGGATAATACCGCGCCACATAGCAGAACTTTAAAAGTGCTCATCATTGGAAAACGTTCTTCGG
GGCGAAAACTCTCAAGGATCTTACCGCTGTTGAGATCCAGTTCGATGTAACCCACTCGTGCACCCAACTG
ATCTTCAGCATCTTTTACTTTCACCAGCGTTTCTGGGTGAGCAAAAACAGGAAGGCAAAATGCCGCAAAA
AAGGGAATAAGGGCGACACGGAAATGTTGAATACTCATACTCTTCCTTTTTCAATATTATTGAAGCATTT
ATCAGGGTTATTGTCTCATGAGCGGATACATATTTGAATGTATTTAGAAAAATAAACAAATAGGGGTTCC
GCGCACATTTCCCCGAAAAGTGCCACCTAAATTGTAAGCGTTAATATTTTGTTAAAATTCGCGTTAAATT
TTTGTTAAATCAGCTCATTTTTTAACCAATAGGCCGAAATCGGCAAAATCCCTTATAAATCAAAAGAATA
GACCGAGATAGGGT
[37 nt withheld, positions 505-541]
AAAGAACGTGGACTCCAACGTCAAAGG
[49 nt withheld, positions 569-617]
T
[91 nt withheld, positions 619-709]
G
[124 nt withheld, positions 711-834]
CCCATTCGCCATTCAGGCTGCGCAACTGTTGGGAAGGGCGATCGGTGCGGGCCTCTTCGCTATTACGCCA
GCTGCGCGCTCGCTCGCTCACTGAGGCCGCCCGGGCAAAGCCCGGGCGTCGGGCGACCTTTGGTCGCCCG
GCCTCAGTGAGCGAGCGAGCGCGCAGAGAGGGAGTGGCCAACTCCATCACTAGGGGTTCCTTGTAGTTAA
TGATTAACCCGCCATGCTACTTATCTACGTAGCCATGCTCTAGGAAGAGTACCATTGACGTCAATAATGA
CGTATGTTCCCATAGTAACGCCAATAGGGACTTTCCATTGACGTCAATGGGTGGAGTATTTACGGTAAAC
TGCCCACTTGGCAGTACATCAAGTGTATCATATGCCAAGTACGCCCCCTATTGACGTCAATGACGGTAAA
TGGCCCGCCTGGCATTATGCCCAGTACATGACCTTATGGGACTTTCCTACTTGGCAGTACATCTACGTAT
TAGTCATCGCTATTACCATGGTCGAGGTGAGCCCCACGTTCTGCTTCACTCTCCCCATCTCCCCCCCCTC
CCCACCCCCAATTTTGTATTTATTTATTTTTTAATTATTTTGTGCAGCGATGGGGGCGGGGGGGGGGGGG
GGGCGCGCCRGGGGGGGGGGGGGGGGGGGGGGGGGGGGGGGGGGSGRGGSGGRGRGGKGSGGCGGCAGCC
AATCAGAGCGGCGCGCTCCGAAAGTTTCCTTTTATGGCGAGGCGGCGGCGGCGGCGGCCCTATAAAAAGC
GAAGCGCGCGGCGGGCGGGAGTCGCTGCGCGCTGCCTTCGCCCCGTGCCCCGCTCCGCCGCCGCCTCGCG
CCGCCCGCCCCGGCTCTGACTGACCGCGTTACTCCCACAGGTGAGCGGGCGGGACGGCCCTTCTCCTCCG
GGCTGTAATTAGCGCTTGGTTTAATGACGGCTTGTTTCTTTTCTGTGGCTGCGTGAAAGCCTTGAGGGGC
TCCGGGAGGGCCCTTTGTGCGGGGGGAGCGGCTCGGGGCTGTCCGCGGGGGGACGGCTGCCTTCGGGGGG
GACGGGGCAGGGCGGGGTTCGGCTTCTGGCGTGTGACCGGCGGCTCTAGAGCCTCTGCTAACCATGTTCA
TGCCTTCTTCTTTTTCCTACAGCTCCTGGGCAACGTGCTGGTTATTGTGCTGTCTCATCATTTTGGCAAA
GAATTGGATCCGCCACCATGAGCGAGCTGATTAAGGAGAACATGCACATGAAGCTGTACATGGAGGGCAC
CGTGGACAACCATCACTTCAAGTGCACATCCGAGGGCGAAGGCAAGCCCTACGAGGGCACCCAGACCATG
AGAATCAAGGTGGTCGAGGGCGGCCCTCTCCCCTTCGCCTTCGACATCCTGGCTACTAGCTTCCTCTACG
GCAGCAAGACCTTCATCAACCACACCCAGGGCATCCCCGACTTCTTCAAGCAGTCCTTCCCTGAGGGCTT
CACATGGGAGAGAGTCACCACATACGAAGACGGGGGCGTGCTGACCGCTACCCAGGACACCAGCCTCCAG
GACGGCTGCCTCATCTACAACGTCAAGATCAGAGGGGTGAACTTCACATCCAACGGCCCTGTGATGCAGA
AGAAAACACTCGGCTGGGAGGCCTTCACCGAGACGCTGTACCCCGCTGACGGCGGCCTGGAAGGCAGAAA
CTACATGGCCCTGAAGCTCGTGGGCGGGAGCCATCTGATCGCAAACGCCAAGACCACATATAGATCCAAG
AAACCCGCTAATAACCTCAAGATGCCTGGCGTCTACTATGTGGACTACAGACTGGAAAGAATCAAGGAGG
CCAACAACGAGACCTACGTCGAGCAGCACGAGGTGGCAGTGGCCAGATACTGCGACCTCCCTAGCAAACT
GGGGCACAAGCTCAATACTAGTGCTACTAACTTCAGCCTGCTGAAGCAGGCTGGAGACGTGGAGGAGAAC
CCTGGACCTGAATTCACTCCACCAGGTAGTGGCCGCCGTCCTTCAGCTTCAGGGCCTGGTGGATCTCGCC
CTTCAGCACGCCGTCGCGGGGGTACAGGCGCTCGGTGGAGGCCTCCCAGCCCATAGTCTTCTTCTGCATT
ACGGGGCCGTCGGGGGGGAAGTTGGTGCCGCGCATCTTCACCTTGTAGATCAGCGTGCCGTCCTGCAGGG
GGCGCGCCAGAGGGCAGAGGAAGTCTTCTAACATGCGGTGACGTGGAGGAGAATCCCGGCCCTTTAATTA
ACGTGAGCAAGGGCGAGGAGCTGTTCACCGGGGTGGTGCCCATCCTGGTCGAGCTGGACGGCGACGTAAA
CGGCCACAAGTTCAGCGTGTCCGGCGAGGGCGAGGGCGATGCCACCTACGGCAAGCTGACCCTGAAGTTC
ATCTGCACCACCGGCAAGCTGCCCGTGCCCTGGCCCACCCTCGTGACCACCCTGACCTACGGCGTGCAGT
GCTTCAGCCGCTACCCCGACCACATGAAGCAGCACGACTTCTTCAAGTCCGCCATGCCCGAAGGCTACGT
CCAGGAGCGCACCATCTTCTTCAAGGACGACGGCAACTACAAGACCCGCGCCGAGGTGAAGTTCGAGGGC
GACACCCTGGTGAACCGCATCGAGCTGAAGGGCATCGACTTCAAGGAGGACGGCAACATCCTGGGGCACA
AGCTGGAGTACAACTACAACAGCCACAACGTCTATATCATGGCCGACAAGCAGAAGAACGGCATCAAGGT
GAACTTCAAGATCCGCCACAACATCGAGGACGGCAGCGTGCAGCTCGCCGACCACTACCAGCAGAACACC
CCCATCGGCGACGGCCCCGTGCTGCTGCCCGACAACCACTACCTGAGCACCCAGTCCGCCCTGAGCAAAG
ACCCCAACGAGAAGCGCGATCACATGGTCCTGCTGGAGTTCGTGACCGCCGCCGGGATCACTCTCGGCAT
GGACGAGCTGTACAAGTAAAAGCTTATCGATAATCAACCTCTGGATTACAAAATTTGTGAAAGATTGACT
GGTATTCTTAACTATGTTGCTCCTTTTACGCTATGTGGATACGCTGCTTTAATGCCTTTGTATCATGCTA
TTGCTTCCCGTATGGCTTTCATTTTCTCCTCCTTGTATAAATCCTGGTTGCTGTCTCTTTATGAGGAGTT
GTGGCCCGTTGTCAGGCAACGTGGCGTGGTGTGCACTGTGTTTGCTGACGCAACCCCCACTGGTTGGGGC
ATTGCCACCACCTGTCAGCTCCTTTCCGGGACTTTCGCTTTCCCCCTCCCTATTGCCACGGCGGAACTCA
TCGCCGCCTGCCTTGCCCGCTGCTGGACAGGGGCTCGGCTGTTGGGCACTGACAATTCCGTGGTGTTGTC
GGGGAAATCATCGTCCTTTCCTTGGCTGCTCGCCTGTGTTGCCACCTGGATTCTGCGCGGGACGTCCTTC
TGCTACGTCCCTTCGGCCCTCAATCCAGCGGACCTTCCTTCCCGCGGCCTGCTGCCGGCTCTGCGGCCTC
TTCCGCGTCTTCGCCTTCGCCCTCAGACGAGTCGGATCTCCCTTTGGGCCGCCTCCCCGCATCGATACCG
TCGACCCGGGCGGCCGCTTCGAGCAGACATGATAAGATACATTGATGAGTTTGGACAAACCACAACTAGA
ATGCAGTGAAAAAAATGCTTTATTTGTGAAATTTGTGATGCTATTGCTTTATTTGTAACCATTATAAGCT
GCAATAAACAAGTTAACAACAACAATTGCATTCATTTTATGTTTCAGGTTCAGGGGGAGATGTGGGAGGT
TTTTTAAAGCAAGTAAAACCTCTACAAATGTGGTAAAATCGATAAGGATCTTCCTAGAGCATGGCTACGT
AGATAAGTAGCATGGCGGGTTAATCATTAACTACAAGGAACCCCTAGTGATGGAGTTGGCCACTCCCTCT
CTGCGCGCTCGCTCGCTCACTGAGGCCGGGCGACCAAAGGTCGCCCGACGCCCGGGCTTTGCCCGGGCGG
CCTCAGTGAGCGAGCGAGCGCGCAGCTGCATTAATGAATCGGCCAACGCGCGGGGAGAGGCGGTTTGCGT
ATTGGGCGCTCTTCCGCTTCCTCGCTCACTGACTCGCTGCGCTCGGTCGTTCGGCTGCGGCGAGCGGTAT
CAGCTCACTCAAAGGCGGTAATACGGTTATCCACAGAATCAGGGGATAACGCAGGAAAGAACATGTGAGC
AAAAGGCCAGCAAAAGGCCAGGAACCGTAAAAAGGCCGCGTTGCTGGCGTTTTTCCATAGGCTCCGCCCC
CCTGACGAGCATCACAAAAATCGACGCTCAAGTCAGAGGTGGCGAAACCCGACAGGACTATAAAGATACC
AGGCGTTTCCCCCTGGAAGCTCCCTCGTGCGCTCTCCTGTTCCGACCCTGCCGCTTACCGGATACCTGTC
CGCCTTTCTCCCTTCGGGAAGCGTGGCGCTTTCTCATAGCTCACGCTGTAGGTATCTCAGTTCGGTGTAG
GTCGTTCGCTCCAAGCTGGGCTGTGTGCACGAACCCCCCGTTCAGCCCGACCGCTGCGCCTTATCCGGTA
ACTATCGTCTTGAGTCCAACCCGGTAAGACACGACTTATCGCCACTGGCAGCAGCCACTGGTAACAGGAT
TAGCAGAGCGAGGTATGTAGGCGGTGCTACAGAGTTCTTGAAGTGGTGGCCTAACTACGGCTACACTAGA
AGAACAGTATTTGGTATCTGCGCTCTGCTGAAGCCAGTTACCTTCGGAAAAAGAGTTGGTAGCTCTTGAT
CCGGCAAACAAACCACCGCTGGTAGCGGTGGTTTTTTTGTTTGCAAGCAGCAGATTACGCGCAGAAAAAA
AGGATCTCAAGAAGATCCTTTGATCTTTTCTACGGGGTCTGACGCTCAGTGGAACGAAAACTCACGTTAA
GGGATTTTGGTCATGAGATTATCAAAAAGGATCTTCACCTAGATCCTTTTAAATTAAAAATGAAGTTTTA
AATCAATCTAAAGTATATATGAGTAAACTTGGTCTGACAGTTACCAATGCTTAATCAGTGAGGCACCTAT
CTCAGCGATCTGTCTATTTCGTTCATCCATAGTTGCCTGACTCCCCGTCGTGTAGATAACTACGATACGG
GAGGGCTTACCATCTGGCCCCAGTGCTGCAATGATACCGCGAGACCCACGCTCACCGGCTCCAGATTTAT
CAGCAATAAACCAGCCAGCCGGAAGGGCCGAGCGCAGAAGTGGTCCTGCAACTTTATCCGCCTCCATCCA
GTCTATTAATTGTTGCCGGGAAGCTAGAGTAAGTAGTTCGCCAGTTAATAGTTTGCGCAACGTTGTTGCC
ATTGCTACAGGCATCGTGGTGTCACGCTCGTCGTTTGGTATGGCTTCATTCAGCTCCGGTTCCCAACGAT
CAAGGCGAGTTACATGATCCCCCATGTTGTGCAAAAAAGCGGTTAGCTCCTTCGGTCCTCCGATCGTTGT
CAGAAGTAAGTTGGCCGCAGTGTTATCACTCATGGTTATGGCAGCACTGCATAATTCTCTTACTGTCATG
CCATCCGTAAGATGCTTTTCTGTGACTGGTGAGTACTCAACCAAGTCATTCTGAGAATAGTGTATGCGGC
GACCGAGTTGCTCTTGCCCGGCG
